Addgene plasmid #86782: stathmin-GFP
Purpose: Mammalian expression of stathmin-GFP
Depositing lab: Lynne Cassimeris. Depositing organization: Lehigh University. Publication: Stathmin regulates centrosomal nucleation of microtubules and tubulin dimer/polymer partitioning. Ringhoff DN, Cassimeris L. Mol Biol Cell. 2009 Aug;20(15):3451-8. doi: 10.1091/mbc.E09-02-0140. Epub 2009 Jun 10. PubMed 19515833.
Backbone
  Vector backbone: pEGFP-N1
  Vector type: Mammalian Expression
  Selectable markers: Neomycin (select with G418)
Growth in bacteria
  Bacterial resistance: Kanamycin, 50 μg/mL
  Growth temperature: 37°C
  Growth strain: DH5alpha
  Copy number: High Copy
Gene/Insert
  Gene/Insert name: stathmin
  Species: H. sapiens (human)
  Insert size (bp): 502
  Entrez Gene: STMN1 (a.k.a. C1orf215, LAP18, Lag, OP18, PP17, PP19, PR22, SMN)
  Promoter: CMV
  Tag / fusion protein: EGFP (C terminal on backbone)
  Cloning method: Restriction Enzyme; 5′ cloning site HindIII (not destroyed); 3′ cloning site BamHI (not destroyed)
  Sequencing primers: 5′ CMV-F; 3′ EGFP-N
Terms and licenses: Academic/Nonprofit Terms; Industry Terms: Not Available to Industry
How to cite: stathmin-GFP was a gift from Lynne Cassimeris (Addgene plasmid # 86782 ; http://n2t.net/addgene:86782 ; RRID:Addgene_86782)
