[The description below was written by a language model from this plasmid's Addgene catalogue record and pLannotate feature annotations shown in this document.]
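Description:
stathmin-GFP is a mammalian expression plasmid built on the pEGFP-N1 backbone that produces human stathmin (STMN1, also known as OP18 or LAP18) fused at its C terminus to EGFP. The roughly 500 bp stathmin insert was cloned between the HindIII and BamHI sites of the multiple cloning site, both of which remain intact. This places the coding sequence directly downstream of the human cytomegalovirus immediate early enhancer and promoter and upstream of the backbone's EGFP reading frame. In the 5,150 nt sequenced record, the STMN1 coding region is followed after a short linker by mammalian codon-optimized EGFP, which spans the numbering origin of the circular map, and the transcript ends at an SV40 polyadenylation signal.

The plasmid is propagated in E. coli at high copy from a ColE1/pUC-type origin, and it also carries an f1 bacteriophage origin. A single Tn5 aminoglycoside phosphotransferase gene (NeoR/KanR) serves both hosts. A bacterial bla-type promoter drives it for kanamycin selection in bacteria, and the SV40 enhancer/early promoter drives it for G418 selection of stably transfected mammalian cells, with an HSV TK polyadenylation signal downstream. The short large T antigen, ble and bGH poly(A) fragments in the annotation appear to be small partial matches to backbone sequence rather than functional elements.

Stathmin destabilizes microtubules, preventing their assembly and promoting their disassembly. The construct lets the protein be overexpressed and followed by fluorescence in living or fixed mammalian cells. The associated publication concerns stathmin's role in centrosomal microtubule nucleation and in the partitioning of tubulin between dimer and polymer.
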