Features (pLannotate 1.2.2; 15 found; start..end, strand, type, name):
    472..555     +  CDS            large T antigen (fragment): large T antigen from SV40 (simian virus 40)
    578..699     +  polyA_signal   SV40 poly(A) signal: SV40 polyadenylation signal
    733..1161    -  rep_origin     f1 ori (sequence partly withheld): f1 bacteriophage origin of replication; arrow indicates direction of (+) strand synthesis
   1188..1292    +  promoter       AmpR promoter: bla
   1294..1651    +  promoter       SV40 promoter: SV40 enhancer and early promoter
   1686..2480    +  CDS            NeoR/KanR: aminoglycoside phosphotransferase from Tn5; aph(3')-II (or nptII); confers resistance to neomycin, kanamycin, and G418 (Geneticin®)
   2501..2653    +  CDS            ble (fragment): BLE_KLEPN - Experimental evidence at protein level: Swiss-Prot protein existence level 1. Binding protein with a strong affinity to the bleomycin family of antibiotics. Binds to CL990; an antimitotic-antibiotic compound. From Klebsiella pneumoniae.
   2712..2759    +  polyA_signal   HSV TK poly(A) signal: herpes simplex virus thymidine kinase polyadenylation signal (Cole and Stacy, 1985)
   2850..2866    -  polyA_signal   bGH poly(A) signal (fragment): bovine growth hormone polyadenylation signal
   3088..3676    +  rep_origin     ori: high-copy-number ColE1/pMB1/pBR322/pUC origin of replication
   3851..4154    +  enhancer       CMV enhancer: human cytomegalovirus immediate early enhancer
   4155..4358    +  promoter       CMV promoter: human cytomegalovirus (CMV) immediate early promoter
   4381..4417    +  misc_feature   MCS (fragment): multiple cloning site
   4418..4864    +  CDS            STMN1: STMN1_HUMAN - Also known as C1orf215, LAP18, OP18. Experimental evidence at protein level: Swiss-Prot protein existence level 1. Involved in the regulation of the microtubule (MT) filament system by destabilizing microtubules. Prevents assembly and promotes disassembly of microtubules. Phosphorylation at Ser-16 may be required for axon formation during neurogenesis. Involved in the control of the learned and innate fear (By similarity). From Homo sapiens (Human).
   4886..455     +  CDS            EGFP (across the origin): the original enhanced GFP (Yang et al., 1996) mammalian codon-optimized
>Addgene plasmid #86782 | stathmin-GFP | addgene full sequence | sequence record 171223 | Addgene NGS Result
TGCCCGAAGGCTACGTCCAGGAGCGCACCATCTTCTTCAAGGACGACGGCAACTACAAGACCCGCGCCGA
GGTGAAGTTCGAGGGCGACACCCTGGTGAACCGCATCGAGCTGAAGGGCATCGACTTCAAGGAGGACGGC
AACATCCTGGGGCACAAGCTGGAGTACAACTACAACAGCCACAACGTCTATATCATGGCCGACAAGCAGA
AGAACGGCATCAAGGTGAACTTCAAGATCCGCCACAACATCGAGGACGGCAGCGTGCAGCTCGCCGACCA
CTACCAGCAGAACACCCCCATCGGCGACGGCCCCGTGCTGCTGCCCGACAACCACTACCTGAGCACCCAG
TCCGCCCTGAGCAAAGACCCCAACGAGAAGCGCGATCACATGGTCCTGCTGGAGTTCGTGACCGCCGCCG
GGATCACTCTCGGCATGGACGAGCTGTACAAGTAAAGCGGCCGCGACTCTAGATCATAATCAGCCATACC
ACATTTGTAGAGGTTTTACTTGCTTTAAAAAACCTCCCACACCTCCCCCTGAACCTGAAACATAAAATGA
ATGCAATTGTTGTTGTTAACTTGTTTATTGCAGCTTATAATGGTTACAAATAAAGCAATAGCATCACAAA
TTTCACAAATAAAGCATTTTTTTCACTGCATTCTAGTTGTGGTTTGTCCAAACTCATCAATGTATCTTAA
GGCGTAAATTGTAAGCGTTAATATTTTGTTAAAATTCGCGTTAAATTTTTGTTAAATCAGCTCATTTTTT
AACCAATAGGCCGAAATCGGCAAAATCCCTTATAAATCAAAAGAATAGACCGAGATAGGGT
[37 nt withheld, positions 832-868]
AAAGAACGTGGACTCCAACGTCAAAGG
[49 nt withheld, positions 896-944]
T
[91 nt withheld, positions 946-1036]
G
[124 nt withheld, positions 1038-1161]
CAGGTGGCACTTTTCGGGGAAATGTGCGCGGAACCCCTATTTGTTTATTTTTCTAAATACATTCAAATAT
GTATCCGCTCATGAGACAATAACCCTGATAAATGCTTCAATAATATTGAAAAAGGAAGAGTCCTGAGGCG
GAAAGAACCAGCTGTGGAATGTGTGTCAGTTAGGGTGTGGAAAGTCCCCAGGCTCCCCAGCAGGCAGAAG
TATGCAAAGCATGCATCTCAATTAGTCAGCAACCAGGTGTGGAAAGTCCCCAGGCTCCCCAGCAGGCAGA
AGTATGCAAAGCATGCATCTCAATTAGTCAGCAACCATAGTCCCGCCCCTAACTCCGCCCATCCCGCCCC
TAACTCCGCCCAGTTCCGCCCATTCTCCGCCCCATGGCTGACTAATTTTTTTTATTTATGCAGAGGCCGA
GGCCGCCTCGGCCTCTGAGCTATTCCAGAAGTAGTGAGGAGGCTTTTTTGGAGGCCTAGGCTTTTGCAAA
GATCGATCAAGAGACAGGATGAGGATCGTTTCGCATGATTGAACAAGATGGATTGCACGCAGGTTCTCCG
GCCGCTTGGGTGGAGAGGCTATTCGGCTATGACTGGGCACAACAGACAATCGGCTGCTCTGATGCCGCCG
TGTTCCGGCTGTCAGCGCAGGGGCGCCCGGTTCTTTTTGTCAAGACCGACCTGTCCGGTGCCCTGAATGA
ACTGCAAGACGAGGCAGCGCGGCTATCGTGGCTGGCCACGACGGGCGTTCCTTGCGCAGCTGTGCTCGAC
GTTGTCACTGAAGCGGGAAGGGACTGGCTGCTATTGGGCGAAGTGCCGGGGCAGGATCTCCTGTCATCTC
ACCTTGCTCCTGCCGAGAAAGTATCCATCATGGCTGATGCAATGCGGCGGCTGCATACGCTTGATCCGGC
TACCTGCCCATTCGACCACCAAGCGAAACATCGCATCGAGCGAGCACGTACTCGGATGGAAGCCGGTCTT
GTCGATCAGGATGATCTGGACGAAGAGCATCAGGGGCTCGCGCCAGCCGAACTGTTCGCCAGGCTCAAGG
CGAGCATGCCCGACGGCGAGGATCTCGTCGTGACCCATGGCGATGCCTGCTTGCCGAATATCATGGTGGA
AAATGGCCGCTTTTCTGGATTCATCGACTGTGGCCGGCTGGGTGTGGCGGACCGCTATCAGGACATAGCG
TTGGCTACCCGTGATATTGCTGAAGAGCTTGGCGGCGAATGGGCTGACCGCTTCCTCGTGCTTTACGGTA
TCGCCGCTCCCGATTCGCAGCGCATCGCCTTCTATCGCCTTCTTGACGAGTTCTTCTGAGCGGGACTCTG
GGGTTCGAAATGACCGACCAAGCGACGCCCAACCTGCCATCACGAGATTTCGATTCCACCGCCGCCTTCT
ATGAAAGGTTGGGCTTCGGAATCGTTTTCCGGGACGCCGGCTGGATGATCCTCCAGCGCGGGGATCTCAT
GCTGGAGTTCTTCGCCCACCCTAGGGGGAGGCTAACTGAAACACGGAAGGAGACAATACCGGAAGGAACC
CGCGCTATGACGGCAATAAAAAGACAGAATAAAACGCACGGTGTTGGGTCGTTTGTTCATAAACGCGGGG
TTCGGTCCCAGGGCTGGCACTCTGTCGATACCCCACCGAGACCCCATTGGGGCCAATACGCCCGCGTTTC
TTCCTTTTCCCCACCCCACCCCCCAAGTTCGGGTGAAGGCCCAGGGCTCGCAGCCAACGTCGGGGCGGCA
GGCCCTGCCATAGCCTCAGGTTACTCATATATACTTTAGATTGATTTAAAACTTCATTTTTAATTTAAAA
GGATCTAGGTGAAGATCCTTTTTGATAATCTCATGACCAAAATCCCTTAACGTGAGTTTTCGTTCCACTG
AGCGTCAGACCCCGTAGAAAAGATCAAAGGATCTTCTTGAGATCCTTTTTTTCTGCGCGTAATCTGCTGC
TTGCAAACAAAAAAACCACCGCTACCAGCGGTGGTTTGTTTGCCGGATCAAGAGCTACCAACTCTTTTTC
CGAAGGTAACTGGCTTCAGCAGAGCGCAGATACCAAATACTGTTCTTCTAGTGTAGCCGTAGTTAGGCCA
CCACTTCAAGAACTCTGTAGCACCGCCTACATACCTCGCTCTGCTAATCCTGTTACCAGTGGCTGCTGCC
AGTGGCGATAAGTCGTGTCTTACCGGGTTGGACTCAAGACGATAGTTACCGGATAAGGCGCAGCGGTCGG
GCTGAACGGGGGGTTCGTGCACACAGCCCAGCTTGGAGCGAACGACCTACACCGAACTGAGATACCTACA
GCGTGAGCTATGAGAAAGCGCCACGCTTCCCGAAGGGAGAAAGGCGGACAGGTATCCGGTAAGCGGCAGG
GTCGGAACAGGAGAGCGCACGAGGGAGCTTCCAGGGGGAAACGCCTGGTATCTTTATAGTCCTGTCGGGT
TTCGCCACCTCTGACTTGAGCGTCGATTTTTGTGATGCTCGTCAGGGGGGCGGAGCCTATGGAAAAACGC
CAGCAACGCGGCCTTTTTACGGTTCCTGGCCTTTTGCTGGCCTTTTGCTCACATGTTCTTTCCTGCGTTA
TCCCCTGATTCTGTGGATAACCGTATTACCGCCATGCATTAGTTATTAATAGTAATCAATTACGGGGTCA
TTAGTTCATAGCCCATATATGGAGTTCCGCGTTACATAACTTACGGTAAATGGCCCGCCTGGCTGACCGC
CCAACGACCCCCGCCCATTGACGTCAATAATGACGTATGTTCCCATAGTAACGCCAATAGGGACTTTCCA
TTGACGTCAATGGGTGGAGTATTTACGGTAAACTGCCCACTTGGCAGTACATCAAGTGTATCATATGCCA
AGTACGCCCCCTATTGACGTCAATGACGGTAAATGGCCCGCCTGGCATTATGCCCAGTACATGACCTTAT
GGGACTTTCCTACTTGGCAGTACATCTACGTATTAGTCATCGCTATTACCATGGTGATGCGGTTTTGGCA
GTACATCAATGGGCGTGGATAGCGGTTTGACTCACGGGGATTTCCAAGTCTCCACCCCATTGACGTCAAT
GGGAGTTTGTTTTGGCACCAAAATCAACGGGACTTTCCAAAATGTCGTAACAACTCCGCCCCATTGACGC
AAATGGGCGGTAGGCGTGTACGGTGGGAGGTCTATATAAGCAGAGCTGGTTTAGTGAACCGTCAGATCCG
CTAGCGCTACCGGACTCAGATCTCGAGCTCAAGCTTATGGCTTCTTCTGATATCCAGGTGAAAGAACTGG
AGAAGCGTGCCTCAGGCCAGGCTTTTGAGCTGATTCTCAGCCCTCGGTCAAAAGAATCTGTTCCAGAATT
CCCCCTTTCCCCTCCAAAGAAGAAGGATCTTTCCCTGGAGGAAATTCAGAAGAAATTAGAAGCTGCAGAA
GAAAGACGCAAGTCCCATGAAGCTGAGGTCTTGAAGCAGCTGGCTGAGAAACGAGAGCACGAGAAAGAAG
TGCTTCAGAAGGCAATAGAAGAGAACAACAACTTCAGTAAAATGGCAGAAGAGAAACTGACCCACAAAAT
GGAAGCTAATAAAGAGAACCGAGAGGCACAAATGGCTGCCAAACTGGAACGTTTGCGAGAGAAGGATAAG
CACATTGAAGAAGTGCGGAAGAACAAAGAATCCAAAGACCCTGCTGACGAGACTGAAGCTGACAAGGATC
CACCGGTCGCCACCATGGTGAGCAAGGGCGAGGAGCTGTTCACCGGGGTGGTGCCCATCCTGGTCGAGCT
GGACGGCGACGTAAACGGCCACAAGTTCAGCGTGTCCGGCGAGGGCGAGGGCGATGCCACCTACGGCAAG
CTGACCCTGAAGTTCATCTGCACCACCGGCAAGCTGCCCGTGCCCTGGCCCACCCTCGTGACCACCCTGA
CCTACGGCGTGCAGTGCTTCAGCCGCTACCCCGACCACATGAAGCAGCACGACTTCTTCAAGTCCGCCA
